Addgene plasmid #80950: Flag-Gsdmd
Purpose: Expresses Gsdmd in mammalian cells
Depositing lab: Judy Lieberman. Depositing organization: Boston Children's Hospital. Publication: Inflammasome-activated gasdermin D causes pyroptosis by forming membrane pores. Liu X, Zhang Z, Ruan J, Pan Y, Magupalli VG, Wu H, Lieberman J. Nature. 2016 Jul 6;535(7610):153-8. doi: 10.1038/nature18629. PubMed 27383986.
Backbone
  Vector backbone: pFlag-CMV-4
  Backbone manufacturer: Sigma
  Vector type: Mammalian Expression
  Selectable markers: Neomycin (select with G418)
Growth in bacteria
  Bacterial resistance: Ampicillin, 100 μg/mL
  Growth temperature: 37°C
  Growth strain: DH5alpha
  Copy number: High Copy
Gene/Insert
  Gene/Insert name: Gsdmd
  Species: M. musculus (mouse)
  GenBank ID: NM_026960.4
  Entrez Gene: Gsdmd (a.k.a. 1810036L03Rik, DF5L, Dfna5l, GsdmD-1, Gsdmdc1, M2-4)
  Tag / fusion protein: Flag (N terminal on backbone)
  Cloning method: Restriction Enzyme; 5′ cloning site NotI (not destroyed); 3′ cloning site XbaI (not destroyed)
  Sequencing primers: 5′ CMV-F
Terms and licenses: Academic/Nonprofit Terms; Industry Terms: Not Available to Industry
How to cite: Flag-Gsdmd was a gift from Judy Lieberman (Addgene plasmid # 80950 ; http://n2t.net/addgene:80950 ; RRID:Addgene_80950)
