[The description below was written by a language model from this plasmid's Addgene catalogue record.]
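Description:
Flag-Gsdmd is a mammalian expression plasmid built on the commercial pFlag-CMV-4 backbone and carrying the mouse (M. musculus) Gsdmd coding sequence, which encodes gasdermin D. The insert was placed between the NotI and XbaI sites of the vector by restriction cloning, and both sites remain intact, so the open reading frame can be excised or replaced. The backbone supplies a Flag epitope that is fused to the N terminus of the protein, allowing detection or immunoprecipitation with anti-Flag antibodies without needing a gasdermin D-specific reagent. As the backbone name and the CMV forward sequencing primer indicate, expression is expected to be driven by the cytomegalovirus immediate-early promoter, a strong constitutive promoter in most mammalian cell lines. No feature table accompanies the entry, so other regulatory elements such as the polyadenylation signal and origins of replication are not itemised.

In bacteria the plasmid is maintained as a high-copy construct under ampicillin selection. For mammalian cells the record lists a neomycin resistance marker, which permits G418 selection of stably transfected cells in addition to transient transfection.

The stated purpose is simply expression of Gsdmd in mammalian cells. Gasdermin D is the executioner of pyroptosis, an inflammatory form of cell death, and the associated work concerns how inflammasome-activated gasdermin D forms membrane pores. A tagged full-length construct of this kind is suited to studying the protein's expression, cleavage, localisation and cell-killing activity in transfected cells, and can serve as a template for deriving mutants or truncations.
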