>Addgene plasmid #80950 | Flag-Gsdmd | addgene partial sequence | sequence record 156308 | CMV-F 5'-CGCAAATGGGCGGTAGGCGTG-3'
CTATATAAGCAGAGCTCGTTTAGTGAACCGTCAGAATTAATTCAGATCGATCTACCATGGACTACAAAGA
CGATGACGACAAGCTTGCGGCCGCAATGCCATCGGCCTTTGAGAAAGTGGTCAAGAATGTGATCAAGGAG
GTAAGCGGCAGCAGAGGCGATCTCATTCCGGTGGACAGCCTGCGGAACTCCACCAGCTTCAGGCCCTACT
GCCTTCTGAACAGGAAATTTTCAAGCTCAAGGTTCTGGAAACCCCGTTATTCATGTGTCAACCTGTCAAT
CAAGGACATCCTGGAGCCCAGTGCTCCAGAACCAGAACCGGAGTGTTTTGGCTCCTTCAAAGTCTCTGAT
GTCGTCGATGGGAACATTCAGGGCAGAGTGATGTTGTCAGGCATGGGAGAAGGGAAAATTTCTGGTGGGG
CTGCAGTGTCTGACAGTTCCAGTGCCTCCATGAATGTGTGTATACTGCGTGTGACTCAGAAGACCTGGGA
GACCATGCAGCATGAAAGGCACCTTCAGCAGCCTGAGAACAAAATCCTGCAACAGCTTCGGAGTCGTGGG
GATGACCTGTTTGTGGTGACCGAGGTGCTGCAGACAAAGGAGGAAGTGCAGATCACTGAGGTCCACAGCC
AAGAGGGCTCAGGCCAGTTTACGCTGCCTGGAGCTTTATGCTTGAAGGGTGAAGGCAAGGGCCACCAAAG
CCGGAAGAAGATGGTGACCATTCCTGCAGGCAGCATCCTGGCATTCCGAGTGGCCCAACTGCTTATTGGC
TCTAAATGGGATATCCTTCTCGTCTCAGATGAGAAACAGAGGACCTTTGAGCCCTCCTCAGGTGACAGAA
AAGCAGTGGGCCAGAGGCACCATGGCCTCAATGTGCTTGCTGCGCTTTGTTCCATCGGAAAGCAGCTCAG
TCTCCTGTCAGATGGGATTGATGAGGAGGAATTAATTGAGGCGGCAGACTTCCAGGGCCTGTATGCTGA
