>Addgene plasmid #80950 | Flag-Gsdmd | addgene partial sequence | sequence record 156309 | hGH-PA-R 5'-CCAGCTTGGTTCCCAATAGA-3'
GGTTGTCTTCCCAACTTGCCCCTTGCTCCATACCACCCCCCTCCACCCCATAATATTATAGAAGGACACC
TAGTCAGACAAAATGATGCAACTTAATTTTATTAGGACAAGGCTGGTGGGCACTGGAGTGGCAACTTCCA
GGGCCAGGAGAGGCACTGGGGAGGGGTCACAGGGATGCCACCCGGGATCCTCTAGACTAACAAGGTTTCT
GGCCTAGACTTGACAATAGGAACAGGGAGGCATAGAGCGCACTTGTGGGGATCAGAGACGTTGGTTCCCA
GTGCACCTGGGGGGATTCTACCTGCAGCCTTAGGCCACATTCTTCTAGCAAGACCCAGGTGGGATTCTTT
TCATCCCAGCAGTCCCCAAGGAGCACGGTGGGCAGGGACACAGAACTCTGCTCCTGCCACGGGGTGCTCT
GTTCCAAGACGTGCTTCACCAACTCCAGCTGCTTTGACAGCACCGTTGTCTCCAGAGCCTTAGCTAGCAG
CTGCTGCTGGGTTTCACTCAGCACAGCCAGTGCTCCCAGCAGGTAGAAGATAGGGGCTGCGAGTTCCGGC
ACCAGTTCTCCAGAGTCAAGCACCAGACACTCAAGGATGCAGCCAGCTGGGCCGTCCAGAGGCTCCACCT
GGCCGCCACTGCACAGGCCCTGCCCTAGTGAGGCCTCTAAGGCTTCCATGCTGGGCTGGTCCTGTAAAAT
CTTTCCGATGTTCACCAGTATCTGTTGTCTCAACTCCATTTCCAAGCTCTCCAGTTCTGAGGAGCAAGCC
TTCACCTCAGCATACAGGCCCTGGAAGTCTGCCGCCTCAATTAATTCCTCCTCATCAATCCCATCTGACA
GGAGACTGAGCTGCTTTCCGATGGAACAAAGCGCAGCAAGCACATTGAGGCCATGGTGCCTCTGGCCCAC
TGCTTTTCTGTCACCTGAGGAGGGCTCAAAGGTCCTCTGTTTCTCATCTGAGACGAGAAGGATATCCCAT
T
