LOCUS       Exported 7699 bp ds-DNA circular SYN 23-JUN-2023
DEFINITION  Expresses Gsdmd in mammalian cells.
ACCESSION   .
VERSION     .
KEYWORDS    Flag-Gsdmd
SOURCE      synthetic DNA construct
  ORGANISM  synthetic DNA construct
REFERENCE   1 (bases 1 to 7699)
  AUTHORS   Liu X, Zhang Z, Ruan J, Pan Y, Magupalli VG, Wu H, Lieberman J
  TITLE     Inflammasome-activated gasdermin D causes pyroptosis by forming
            membrane pores.
  JOURNAL   Nature. 2016 Jul 6;535(7610):153-8. doi: 10.1038/nature18629.
  PUBMED    27383986
REFERENCE   2 (bases 1 to 7699)
  AUTHORS   .
  TITLE     Direct Submission
  JOURNAL   Exported Jun 23, 2023 from SnapGene Server 1.1.58
            http://www.snapgene.com
FEATURES             Location/Qualifiers
     source          1..7699
                     /organism="synthetic DNA construct"
                     /mol_type="other DNA"
     primer_bind     126..148
                     /label=M13/pUC Forward
                     /note="In lacZ gene"
     primer_bind     140..157
                     /label=M13 Forward
                     /note="In lacZ gene. Also called M13-F20 or M13 (-21)
                     Forward"
     primer_bind     141..157
                     /label=M13 fwd
                     /note="common sequencing primer, one of multiple similar
                     variants"
     enhancer        318..697
                     /label=CMV enhancer
                     /note="human cytomegalovirus immediate early enhancer"
     promoter        698..901
                     /label=CMV promoter
                     /note="human cytomegalovirus (CMV) immediate early
                     promoter"
     primer_bind     852..872
                     /label=CMV-F
                     /note="Human CMV immediate early promoter, forward primer"
     CDS             945..968
                     /codon_start=1
                     /product="FLAG(R) epitope tag, followed by an enterokinase
                     cleavage site"
                     /label=FLAG
                     /translation="DYKDDDDK"
     polyA_signal    2458..3080
                     /label=hGH poly(A) signal
                     /note="human growth hormone polyadenylation signal"
     primer_bind     complement(2657..2676)
                     /label=hGH-PA-R
                     /note="Human growth hormone terminator, reverse primer"
     primer_bind     complement(3104..3124)
                     /label=pBABE 3'
                     /note="SV40 enhancer, reverse primer for pBABE vectors"
     promoter        3122..3419
                     /label=SV40 promoter
                     /note="SV40 enhancer and early promoter"
     primer_bind     3351..3370
                     /label=SV40pro-F
                     /note="SV40 promoter/origin, forward primer"
     CDS             3473..4267
                     /codon_start=1
                     /gene="aph(3')-II (or nptII)"
                     /product="aminoglycoside phosphotransferase from Tn5"
                     /label=NeoR/KanR
                     /note="confers resistance to neomycin, kanamycin, and G418
                     (Geneticin(R))"
                     /translation="MIEQDGLHAGSPAAWVERLFGYDWAQQTIGCSDAAVFRLSAQGRP
                     VLFVKTDLSGALNELQDEAARLSWLATTGVPCAAVLDVVTEAGRDWLLLGEVPGQDLLS
                     SHLAPAEKVSIMADAMRRLHTLDPATCPFDHQAKHRIERARTRMEAGLVDQDDLDEEHQ
                     GLAPAELFARLKARMPDGEDLVVTHGDACLPNIMVENGRFSGFIDCGRLGVADRYQDIA
                     LATRDIAEELGGEWADRFLVLYGIAAPDSQRIAFYRLLDEFF"
     primer_bind     complement(3527..3546)
                     /label=Neo-R
                     /note="Neomycin resistance gene, reverse primer"
     primer_bind     4137..4156
                     /label=Neo-F
                     /note="Neomycin resistance gene, forward primer"
     polyA_signal    4919..5053
                     /label=SV40 poly(A) signal
                     /note="SV40 polyadenylation signal"
     primer_bind     complement(4956..4975)
                     /label=SV40pA-R
                     /note="SV40 polyA, reverse primer"
     primer_bind     5010..5029
                     /label=EBV-rev
                     /note="SV40 polyA terminator, reverse primer"
     primer_bind     complement(5058..5077)
                     /label=T7
                     /note="T7 promoter, forward primer"
     promoter        complement(5059..5077)
                     /label=T7 promoter
                     /note="promoter for bacteriophage T7 RNA polymerase"
     primer_bind     complement(5091..5107)
                     /label=M13 rev
                     /note="common sequencing primer, one of multiple similar
                     variants"
     primer_bind     complement(5091..5107)
                     /label=M13 Reverse
                     /note="In lacZ gene. Also called M13-rev"
     primer_bind     complement(5104..5126)
                     /label=M13/pUC Reverse
                     /note="In lacZ gene"
     protein_bind    5115..5131
                     /label=lac operator
                     /bound_moiety="lac repressor encoded by lacI"
                     /note="The lac repressor binds to the lac operator to
                     inhibit transcription in E. coli. This inhibition can be
                     relieved by adding lactose or
                     isopropyl-beta-D-thiogalactopyranoside (IPTG)."
     promoter        complement(5139..5169)
                     /label=lac promoter
                     /note="promoter for the E. coli lac operon"
     protein_bind    5184..5205
                     /label=CAP binding site
                     /bound_moiety="E. coli catabolite activator protein"
                     /note="CAP binding activates transcription in the presence
                     of cAMP."
     primer_bind     complement(5322..5339)
                     /label=L4440
                     /note="L4440 vector, forward primer"
     rep_origin      complement(5493..6081)
                     /direction=LEFT
                     /label=ori
                     /note="high-copy-number ColE1/pMB1/pBR322/pUC origin of
                     replication"
     primer_bind     complement(5573..5592)
                     /label=pBR322ori-F
                     /note="pBR322 origin, forward primer"
     CDS             complement(6252..7112)
                     /codon_start=1
                     /gene="bla"
                     /product="beta-lactamase"
                     /label=AmpR
                     /note="confers resistance to ampicillin, carbenicillin, and
                     related antibiotics"
                     /translation="MSIQHFRVALIPFFAAFCLPVFAHPETLVKVKDAEDQLGARVGYI
                     ELDLNSGKILESFRPEERFPMMSTFKVLLCGAVLSRIDAGQEQLGRRIHYSQNDLVEYS
                     PVTEKHLTDGMTVRELCSAAITMSDNTAANLLLTTIGGPKELTAFLHNMGDHVTRLDRW
                     EPELNEAIPNDERDTTMPVAMATTLRKLLTGELLTLASRQQLIDWMEADKVAGPLLRSA
                     LPAGWFIADKSGAGERGSRGIIAALGPDGKPSRIVVIYTTGSQATMDERNRQIAEIGAS
                     LIKHW"
     primer_bind     6875..6894
                     /label=Amp-R
                     /note="Ampicillin resistance gene, reverse primer"
     promoter        complement(7113..7217)
                     /gene="bla"
                     /label=AmpR promoter
     rep_origin      7244..7699
                     /direction=RIGHT
                     /label=f1 ori
                     /note="f1 bacteriophage origin of replication; arrow
                     indicates direction of (+) strand synthesis"
     primer_bind     complement(7331..7350)
                     /label=F1ori-R
                     /note="F1 origin, reverse primer"
     primer_bind     7541..7562
                     /label=F1ori-F
                     /note="F1 origin, forward primer"
ORIGIN
        1 ccattcgcca ttcaggctgc gcaactgttg ggaagggcga tcggtgcggg cctcttcgct
       61 attacgccag ctggcgaaag ggggatgtgc tgcaaggcga ttaagttggg taacgccagg
      121 gttttcccag tcacgacgtt gtaaaacgac ggccagtgcc aagctgatct atacattgaa
      181 tcaatattgg caattagcca tattagtcat tggttatata gcataaatca atattggcta
      241 ttggccattg catacgttgt atctatatca taatatgtac atttatattg gctcatgtcc
      301 aatatgaccg ccatgttgac attgattatt gactagttat taatagtaat caattacggg
      361 gtcattagtt catagcccat atatggagtt ccgcgttaca taacttacgg taaatggccc
      421 gcctggctga ccgcccaacg acccccgccc attgacgtca ataatgacgt atgttcccat
      481 agtaacgcca atagggactt tccattgacg tcaatgggtg gagtatttac ggtaaactgc
      541 ccacttggca gtacatcaag tgtatcatat gccaagtccg ccccctattg acgtcaatga
      601 cggtaaatgg cccgcctggc attatgccca gtacatgacc ttacgggact ttcctacttg
      661 gcagtacatc tacgtattag tcatcgctat taccatggtg atgcggtttt ggcagtacac
      721 caatgggcgt ggatagcggt ttgactcacg gggatttcca agtctccacc ccattgacgt
      781 caatgggagt ttgttttggc accaaaatca acgggacttt ccaaaatgtc gtaataaccc
      841 cgccccgttg acgcaaatgg gcggtaggcg tgtacggtgg gaggtctata taagcagagc
      901 tcgtttagtg aaccgtcaga attaattcag atcgatctac catggactac aaagacgatg
      961 acgacaagct tgcggccgca atgccatcgg cctttgagaa agtggtcaag aatgtgatca
     1021 aggaggtaag cggcagcaga ggcgatctca ttccggtgga cagcctgcgg aactccacca
     1081 gcttcaggcc ctactgcctt ctgaacagga aattttcaag ctcaaggttc tggaaacccc
     1141 gttattcatg tgtcaacctg tcaatcaagg acatcctgga gcccagtgct ccagaaccag
     1201 aaccggagtg ttttggctcc ttcaaagtct ctgatgtcgt cgatgggaac attcagggca
     1261 gagtgatgtt gtcaggcatg ggagaaggga aaatttctgg tggggctgca gtgtctgaca
     1321 gttccagtgc ctccatgaat gtgtgtatac tgcgtgtgac tcagaagacc tgggagacca
     1381 tgcagcatga aaggcacctt cagcagcctg agaacaaaat cctgcaacag cttcggagtc
     1441 gtggggatga cctgtttgtg gtgaccgagg tgctgcagac aaaggaggaa gtgcagatca
     1501 ctgaggtcca cagccaagag ggctcaggcc agtttacgct gcctggagct ttatgcttga
     1561 agggtgaagg caagggccac caaagccgga agaagatggt gaccattcct gcaggcagca
     1621 tcctggcatt ccgagtggcc caactgctta ttggctctaa atgggatatc cttctcgtct
     1681 cagatgagaa acagaggacc tttgagccct cctcaggtga cagaaaagca gtgggccaga
     1741 ggcaccatgg cctcaatgtg cttgctgcgc tttgttccat cggaaagcag ctcagtctcc
     1801 tgtcagatgg gattgatgag gaggaattaa ttgaggcggc agacttccag ggcctgtatg
     1861 ctgaggtgaa ggcttgctcc tcagaactgg agagcttgga aatggagttg agacaacaga
     1921 tactggtgaa catcggaaag attttacagg accagcccag catggaagcc ttagaggcct
     1981 cactagggca gggcctgtgc agtggcggcc aggtggagcc tctggacggc ccagctggct
     2041 gcatccttga gtgtctggtg cttgactctg gagaactggt gccggaactc gcagccccta
     2101 tcttctacct gctgggagca ctggctgtgc tgagtgaaac ccagcagcag ctgctagcta
     2161 aggctctgga gacaacggtg ctgtcaaagc agctggagtt ggtgaagcac gtcttggaac
     2221 agagcacccc gtggcaggag cagagttctg tgtccctgcc caccgtgctc cttggggact
     2281 gctgggatga aaagaatccc acctgggtct tgctagaaga atgtggccta aggctgcagg
     2341 tagaatcccc ccaggtgcac tgggaaccaa cgtctctgat ccccacaagt gcgctctatg
     2401 cctccctgtt cctattgtca agtctaggcc agaaaccttg ttagtctaga ggatcccggg
     2461 tggcatccct gtgacccctc cccagtgcct ctcctggccc tggaagttgc cactccagtg
     2521 cccaccagcc ttgtcctaat aaaattaagt tgcatcattt tgtctgacta ggtgtccttc
     2581 tataatatta tggggtggag gggggtggta tggagcaagg ggcaagttgg gaagacaacc
     2641 tgtagggcct gcggggtcta ttgggaacca agctggagtg cagtggcaca atcttggctc
     2701 actgcaatct ccgcctcctg ggttcaagcg attctcctgc ctcagcctcc cgagttgttg
     2761 ggattccagg catgcatgac caggctcagc taatttttgt ttttttggta gagacggggt
     2821 ttcaccatat tggccaggct ggtctccaac tcctaatctc aggtgatcta cccaccttgg
     2881 cctcccaaat tgctgggatt acaggcgtga accactgctc ccttccctgt ccttctgatt
     2941 ttaaaataac tataccagca ggaggacgtc cagacacagc ataggctacc tggccatgcc
     3001 caaccggtgg gacatttgag ttgcttgctt ggcactgtcc tctcatgcgt tgggtccact
     3061 cagtagatgc ctgttgaatt gggtacgcgg ccagcttggc tgtggaatgt gtgtcagtta
     3121 gggtgtggaa agtccccagg ctccccagca ggcagaagta tgcaaagcat gcatctcaat
     3181 tagtcagcaa ccaggtgtgg aaagtcccca ggctccccag caggcagaag tatgcaaagc
     3241 atgcatctca attagtcagc aaccatagtc ccgcccctaa ctccgcccat cccgccccta
     3301 actccgccca gttccgccca ttctccgccc catggctgac taattttttt tatttatgca
     3361 gaggccgagg ccgcctcggc ctctgagcta ttccagaagt agtgaggagg cttttttgga
     3421 ggaattgatc agcttgggat ctgatcaaga gacaggatga ggatcgtttc gcatgattga
     3481 acaagatgga ttgcacgcag gttctccggc cgcttgggtg gagaggctat tcggctatga
     3541 ctgggcacaa cagacaatcg gctgctctga tgccgccgtg ttccggctgt cagcgcaggg
     3601 gcgcccggtt ctttttgtca agaccgacct gtccggtgcc ctgaatgaac tgcaggacga
     3661 ggcagcgcgg ctatcgtggc tggccacgac gggcgttcct tgcgcagctg tgctcgacgt
     3721 tgtcactgaa gcgggaaggg actggctgct attgggcgaa gtgccggggc aggatctcct
     3781 gtcatctcac cttgctcctg ccgagaaagt atccatcatg gctgatgcaa tgcggcggct
     3841 gcatacgctt gatccggcta cctgcccatt cgaccaccaa gcgaaacatc gcatcgagcg
     3901 agcacgtact cggatggaag ccggtcttgt cgatcaggat gatctggacg aagagcatca
     3961 ggggctcgcg ccagccgaac tgttcgccag gctcaaggcg cgcatgcccg acggcgagga
     4021 tctcgtcgtg acccatggcg atgcctgctt gccgaatatc atggtggaaa atggccgctt
     4081 ttctggattc atcgactgtg gccggctggg tgtggcggac cgctatcagg acatagcgtt
     4141 ggctacccgt gatattgctg aagagcttgg cggcgaatgg gctgaccgct tcctcgtgct
     4201 ttacggtatc gccgctcccg attcgcagcg catcgccttc tatcgccttc ttgacgagtt
     4261 cttctgagcg ggactctggg gttcgaaatg accgaccaag cgacgcccaa cctgccatca
     4321 cgagatttcg attccaccgc cgccttctat gaaaggttgg gcttcggaat cgttttccgg
     4381 gacgccggct ggatgatcct ccagcgcggg gatctcatgc tggagttctt cgcccacccc
     4441 gggctcgatc ccctcgcgag ttggttcagc tgctgcctga ggctggacga cctcgcggag
     4501 ttctaccggc agtgcaaatc cgtcggcatc caggaaacca gcagcggcta tccgcgcatc
     4561 catgcccccg aactgcagga gtggggaggc acgatggccg ctttggtcga cccggacggg
     4621 acgctcctgc gcctgataca gaacgaattg cttgcaggca tctcatgagt gtgtcttccc
     4681 gttttccgcc tgaggtcact gcgtggatgg agcgctggcg cctgctgcgc gacggcgagc
     4741 tgctcaccac ccactcgcca agctggaacc gtaaaaaggc cgcgttgctg gcgtttttcc
     4801 ataggctccg ccgatcataa tcagccatac cacatttgta gaggttttac ttgctttaaa
     4861 aaacctccca cacctccccc tgaacctgaa acataaaatg aatgcaattg ttgttgttaa
     4921 cttgtttatt gcagcttata atggttacaa ataaagcaat agcatcacaa atttcacaaa
     4981 taaagcattt ttttcactgc attctagttg tggtttgtcc aaactcatca atgtatctta
     5041 tcatgtctgg atcaattccc tatagtgagt cgtattaaat tcgtaatcat gtcatagctg
     5101 tttcctgtgt gaaattgtta tccgctcaca attccacaca acatacgagc cggaagcata
     5161 aagtgtaaag cctggggtgc ctaatgagtg agctaactca cattaattgc gttgcgctca
     5221 ctgcccgctt tccagtcggg aaacctgtcg tgccagctgc attaatgaat cggccaacgc
     5281 gcggggagag gcggtttgcg tattgggcgc tcttccgctt cctcgctcac tgactcgctg
     5341 cgctcggtcg ttcggctgcg gcgagcggta tcagctcact caaaggcggt aatacggtta
     5401 tccacagaat caggggataa cgcaggaaag aacatgtgag caaaaggcca gcaaaaggcc
     5461 aggaaccgta aaaaggccgc gttgctggcg tttttccata ggctccgccc ccctgacgag
     5521 catcacaaaa atcgacgctc aagtcagagg tggcgaaacc cgacaggact ataaagatac
     5581 caggcgtttc cccctggaag ctccctcgtg cgctctcctg ttccgaccct gccgcttacc
     5641 ggatacctgt ccgcctttct cccttcggga agcgtggcgc tttctcatag ctcacgctgt
     5701 aggtatctca gttcggtgta ggtcgttcgc tccaagctgg gctgtgtgca cgaacccccc
     5761 gttcagcccg accgctgcgc cttatccggt aactatcgtc ttgagtccaa cccggtaaga
     5821 cacgacttat cgccactggc agcagccact ggtaacagga ttagcagagc gaggtatgta
     5881 ggcggtgcta cagagttctt gaagtggtgg cctaactacg gctacactag aagaacagta
     5941 tttggtatct gcgctctgct gaagccagtt accttcggaa aaagagttgg tagctcttga
     6001 tccggcaaac aaaccaccgc tggtagcggt ggtttttttg tttgcaagca gcagattacg
     6061 cgcagaaaaa aaggatctca agaagatcct ttgatctttt ctacggggtc tgacgctcag
     6121 tggaacgaaa actcacgtta agggattttg gtcatgagat tatcaaaaag gatcttcacc
     6181 tagatccttt taaattaaaa atgaagtttt aaatcaatct aaagtatata tgagtaaact
     6241 tggtctgaca gttaccaatg cttaatcagt gaggcaccta tctcagcgat ctgtctattt
     6301 cgttcatcca tagttgcctg actccccgtc gtgtagataa ctacgatacg ggagggctta
     6361 ccatctggcc ccagtgctgc aatgataccg cgagacccac gctcaccggc tccagattta
     6421 tcagcaataa accagccagc cggaagggcc gagcgcagaa gtggtcctgc aactttatcc
     6481 gcctccatcc agtctattaa ttgttgccgg gaagctagag taagtagttc gccagttaat
     6541 agtttgcgca acgttgttgc cattgctaca ggcatcgtgg tgtcacgctc gtcgtttggt
     6601 atggcttcat tcagctccgg ttcccaacga tcaaggcgag ttacatgatc ccccatgttg
     6661 tgcaaaaaag cggttagctc cttcggtcct ccgatcgttg tcagaagtaa gttggccgca
     6721 gtgttatcac tcatggttat ggcagcactg cataattctc ttactgtcat gccatccgta
     6781 agatgctttt ctgtgactgg tgagtactca accaagtcat tctgagaata gtgtatgcgg
     6841 cgaccgagtt gctcttgccc ggcgtcaata cgggataata ccgcgccaca tagcagaact
     6901 ttaaaagtgc tcatcattgg aaaacgttct tcggggcgaa aactctcaag gatcttaccg
     6961 ctgttgagat ccagttcgat gtaacccact cgtgcaccca actgatcttc agcatctttt
     7021 actttcacca gcgtttctgg gtgagcaaaa acaggaaggc aaaatgccgc aaaaaaggga
     7081 ataagggcga cacggaaatg ttgaatactc atactcttcc tttttcaata ttattgaagc
     7141 atttatcagg gttattgtct catgagcgga tacatatttg aatgtattta gaaaaataaa
     7201 caaatagggg ttccgcgcac atttccccga aaagtgccac ctgnnnnnnn nnnnnnnnnn
     7261 nnnnnnnnnn nnnnnnnnnn nnnnnnnnnn nnnnnnnnnn nnnnnnnnnn nnnnnnnnnn
     7321 nnnnnnnnnn nnnnnnnnnn nnnnnnnnnn nnnnnnnnnn nnnnnnncnn nnnnnnnnnn
     7381 nnnnnnnnnn nnnnnnnnnn nnnnnnnnnn nnnnnnnnnn nnnnnnnnnn nnnnnnnnnn
     7441 nnnnnnnnnn nnnnnnnnna nnnnnnnnnn nnnnnnnnnn nnnnnnnnnn nnnnnnnnnn
     7501 nnnnnnnnnc ctttgacgtt ggagtccacg ttctttaata gtggactctt gttccaaact
     7561 ggaacaacac tcaaccctat ctcggtctat tcttttgatt tataagggat tttgccgatt
     7621 tcggcctatt ggttaaaaaa tgagctgatt taacaaaaat ttaacgcgaa ttttaacaaa
     7681 atattaacgc ttacaattt
//
